>Addgene plasmid #74786 | pEGFP C1-Eps8 ∆cap | addgene partial sequence | sequence record 142472 | EGFP-C 5'-CATGGTCCTGCTGGAGTTCGTG-3'
GCTGTACAGTCCGGACTCAGATCCAATGGTCATATGTCTAACCGCTCCAGTGGGTATGGAGTCTACCCTT
CTCAACTGAATGGTTACGGATCTTCACCACCCTATTCCCAGATGGACAGAGAACACAGCTCAAGAACAAG
TGCAAAGGCCCTTTATGAACAAAGGAAGAACTATGCCCGAGACAGTGTCAGCAGTGTGTCGGACGTGTCC
CAGTACCGCGTGGAACACTTGACCACCTTCGTGCTGGATCGGAAAGATGCAATGATCACTGTCGAGGACG
GAATAAGAAAGCTGAAGTTGCTGGATGCCAAGGGCAAAGTGTGGACTCAAGATATGATTCTCCAAGTGGA
TGACCGAGCTGTGAGCCTGATTGACTTAGAGTCAAAGAATGAATTGGAGAATTTTCCTCTAAACACAATC
TCGCATTGTCAAGCAGTGGTGCATGCATGCAGCTATGACTCCATTCTCGCCTTGGTATGCAAAGAGCCAA
CGCAGAGCAAGCCAGACCTTCACCTTTTCCAGTGTGATGAGGTTAAGGCAAACCTAATTAGTGAAGATAT
CGAAAGTGCAATCAGTGACAGTAAAGGTGGGAAACAGAAGAGGCGGCCGGAGGCCCTGAGGATGATTGCC
AAAGCAGATCCTGGCATCCCTCCTCCTCCCAGAGCTCCTGCCCCTGTGCCACCGGGGACTGTCACACAGG
TGGACGTTAGGAGTCGCGTAGCAGCCTGGTCTGCCTGGGCAGCTGACCAGGGTGACTTCGAGAAGCCCCG
GCAGTACCACGAGCAAGAAGAGACGCCCGAGATGATGGCAGCCCGGATCGACAGGGATGTGCAAATCTTA
AACCATATTTTGGATGACATTGAATTTTTTATCACCAAACTCCAAAAAGCCGCCGAAGCGTTTTCTGAGC
TTTCTAAAAGGAAGAAAAGTAA
