>Addgene plasmid #74786 | pEGFP C1-Eps8 ∆cap | addgene partial sequence | sequence record 142473 | SV40pA-R 5'-GAAATTTGTGATGCTATTGC-3'
AGTTAACAACAACAATTGCATTCATTTTATGTTTCAGGTTCAGGGGGAGGTGTGGGAGGTTTTTTAAAGC
AAGTAAAACCTCTACAAATGTGGTATGGCTGATTATGATCAGTTATCTAGATCCGGTGGATCCCGGGCCC
GCGGTACCGTCGACTGCAGAATTCTCAGTGGCTGCTCCCTTCATCAAAAGACTCCACTCCCGAGTCGCTC
GCAGCGGCGCTGATCTTCTCCTGCCGTCTCCGCATGATCTCTTGTAACTCGGAGCTTCCATTACTGTCCT
CCAAAGCAGCTTTCTGAACAGTGATTTGGTTAAAGACTCTGGCACCTTCCGGGCAGACAGACCTCAGTTC
GTCTTTGTTGAGAGAAAAGAGTTGTGCTCCGTTCAACACCCCGAGGCTATTGACAGTCACGGGATTGAAT
CCCTTTGACTGCAGCCAAGTCTTTACTTCTTCCGGTGAGGAGTCATAAGTGATATTGATCACTGGAACGT
TCTGCCGTGGCACGTGGAACTTCCTCTGCGCAGCACTGCGCCCGATGGTCAGCCTCTGGAAGTCCTCATC
CTGATCCTCTTCCATCTGGGACTTCCTTCGGTCCACTGGGAGTTGTTTGTATCTCTGGCTGTCCCGCACA
ATGCTGCCCCCACTGTCACTGGAGCTGCTGTTCTGGCGGGTGACATCTGCTGGAACCTTGGGCACAGAAA
CGGGTGCTGGTACAGAAGGTGGAAGGGGGACCGGAACGGGTGCTGGCGTTGGAGGGGGTGATGGGGCAGA
AGGAGTGTCAGCTGATCTCAGGCCGTATTCCGTCCTTTGTTTCTGTATGGTATGTGTGTATGGGGGGTCA
GCGCGCCCCACTCCAGATTCTGGAGTTCTCATGATATCCAGAATGTTATTTGGCACAAACCCAGAGTCTC
CACTGGCATTCC
