[The description below was written by a language model from this plasmid's Addgene catalogue record.]
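Description:
pEGFP C1-Eps8 ∆cap is a mammalian expression plasmid built on the Clontech pEGFP-C1 backbone, carrying mouse Eps8 fused to GFP. The backbone is about 4.7 kb and the insert about 2.4 kb, for a total of about 7.1 kb. It is maintained as a high-copy plasmid in E. coli under kanamycin selection. The recorded neomycin marker allows G418 selection of transfected mammalian cells. No feature table accompanies the record, so the promoter, polyadenylation signal and origins are not explicitly listed. pEGFP-C1 vectors generally drive expression from the CMV immediate-early promoter and terminate with an SV40 polyadenylation signal, which fits the SV40 polyA reverse sequencing primer named in the entry.

In the C1 configuration the insert sits downstream of the EGFP coding sequence, so Eps8 should be produced with EGFP at its N-terminus. This matches the use of an EGFP C-terminal primer to read into the insert. The gene was inserted by restriction cloning between a 5′ BamHI site, which was destroyed in the process, and a 3′ EcoRI site whose status is unrecorded. The Eps8 sequence carries two substitutions, V689D and L693D, which define the "∆cap" variant and are described as disrupting the protein's capping activity. Eps8 acts on actin dynamics through both filament capping and bundling. This construct is therefore suited to expressing and visualising a capping-deficient Eps8 in mammalian cells, for example to separate the contribution of capping from that of bundling by comparison with wild-type or other mutant forms.
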