Addgene plasmid #74786: pEGFP C1-Eps8 ∆cap
Purpose: mammalian expression of the capping activity mutant Eps8 fused to GFP
Depositing lab: Giorgio Scita. Depositing organization: IFOM Fondazione, Italy. Publication: Molecular basis for the dual function of Eps8 on actin dynamics: bundling and capping. Hertzog M, Milanesi F, Hazelwood L, Disanza A, Liu H, Perlade E, Malabarba MG, Pasqualato S, Maiolica A, Confalonieri S, Le Clainche C, Offenhauser N, Block J, Rottner K, Di Fiore PP, Carlier MF, Volkmann N, Hanein D, Scita G. PLoS Biol. 2010 Jun 1;8(6):e1000387. doi: 10.1371/journal.pbio.1000387. PubMed 20532239.
Backbone
  Vector backbone: pEGFP-C1
  Backbone manufacturer: clontech
  Backbone size w/o insert (bp): 4731
  Total vector size (bp): 7100
  Vector type: Mammalian Expression
  Selectable markers: Neomycin (select with G418)
Growth in bacteria
  Bacterial resistance: Kanamycin, 50 μg/mL
  Growth temperature: 37°C
  Growth strain: DH5alpha
  Copy number: High Copy
Gene/Insert
  Gene/Insert name: Eps8
  Species: M. musculus (mouse)
  Insert size (bp): 2400
  Mutation: V689D, L693D
  GenBank ID: 13860
  Entrez Gene: Eps8
  Cloning method: Restriction Enzyme; 5′ cloning site BamHI (destroyed during cloning); 3′ cloning site EcoRI (unknown if destroyed)
  Sequencing primers: 5′ EGFP-C; 3′ sV40pA-R
Terms and licenses: Academic/Nonprofit Terms; Industry Terms: Not Available to Industry
How to cite: pEGFP C1-Eps8 ∆cap was a gift from Giorgio Scita (Addgene plasmid # 74786 ; http://n2t.net/addgene:74786 ; RRID:Addgene_74786)
